>Addgene plasmid #91273 | pHH0103_HCK-1/1 | addgene full sequence | sequence record 192213 | Addgene NGS Result
AACCTATAAAAATAGGCGTATCACGAGGCCCTTTCGTCTTCAAGAATTCCCGACACCATCGAATGGTGCA
AAACCTTTCGCGGTATGGCATGATAGCGCCCGGAAGAGAGTCAATTCAGGGTGGTGAATGTGAAACCAGT
AACGTTATACGATGTCGCAGAGTATGCCGGTGTCTCTTATCAGACCGTTTCCCGCGTGGTGAACCAGGCC
AGCCACGTTTCTGCGAAAACGCGGGAAAAAGTGGAAGCGGCGATGGCGGAGCTGAATTACATTCCCAACC
GCGTGGCACAACAACTGGCGGGCAAACAGTCGTTGCTGATTGGCGTTGCCACCTCCAGTCTGGCCCTGCA
CGCGCCGTCGCAAATTGTCGCGGCGATTAAATCTCGCGCCGATCAACTGGGTGCCAGCGTGGTGGTGTCG
ATGGTAGAACGAAGCGGCGTCGAAGCCTGTAAAGCGGCGGTGCACAATCTTCTCGCGCAACGCGTCAGTG
GGCTGATCATTAACTATCCGCTGGATGACCAGGATGCCATTGCTGTGGAAGCTGCCTGCACTAATGTTCC
GGCGTTATTTCTTGATGTCTCTGACCAGACACCCATCAACAGTATTATTTTCTCCCATGAAGACGGTACG
CGACTGGGCGTGGAGCATCTGGTCGCATTGGGTCACCAGCAAATCGCGCTGTTAGCGGGCCCATTAAGTT
CTGTCTCGGCGCGTCTGCGTCTGGCTGGCTGGCATAAATATCTCACTCGCAATCAAATTCAGCCGATAGC
GGAACGGGAAGGCGACTGGAGTGCCATGTCCGGTTTTCAACAAACCATGCAAATGCTGAATGAGGGCATC
GTTCCCACTGCGATGCTGGTTGCCAACGATCAGATGGCGCTGGGCGCAATGCGCGCCATTACCGAGTCCG
GGCTGCGCGTTGGTGCGGATATCTCGGTAGTGGGATACGACGATACCGAAGACAGCTCATGTTATATCCC
GCCGTTAACCACCATCAAACAGGATTTTCGCCTGCTGGGGCAAACCAGCGTGGACCGCTTGCTGCAACTC
TCTCAGGGCCAGGCGGTGAAGGGCAATCAGCTGTTGCCCGTCTCACTGGTGAAAAGAAAAACCACCCTGG
CGCCCAATACGCAAACCGCCTCTCCCCGCGCGTTGGCCGATTCATTAATGCAGCTGGCACGACAGGTTTC
CCGACTGGAAAGCGGGCAGTGAGCGCAACGCAATTAATGTAAGTTAGCTCACTCATTAGGCACAATTCTC
ATGTTTGACAGCTTATCATCGACTGCACGGTGCACCAATGCTTCTGGCGTCAGGCAGCCATCGGAAGCTG
TGGTATGGCTGTGCAGGTCGTAAATCACTGCATAATTCGTGTCGCTCAAGGCGCACTCCCGTTCTGGATA
ATGTTTTTTGCGCCGACATCATAACGGTTCTGGCAAATATTCTGAAATGAGCTGTTGACAATTAATCATC
GGCTCGTATAATGTGTGGAATTGTGAGCGGATAACAATTTCACACAGGAAACAGCCAGTCCGTTTAGGTG
TTTTCACGAGCACTTCACCAACAAGGACCATAGATTATGAAAATCGAAGAACACCATCACCATCACCATT
CCAGCGGTAAGCTTATGTCCCCTATACTAGGTTATTGGAAAATTAAGGGCCTTGTGCAACCCACTCGACT
TCTTTTGGAATATCTTGAAGAAAAATATGAAGAGCATTTGTATGAGCGCGATGAAGGTGATAAATGGCGA
AACAAAAAGTTTGAATTGGGTTTGGAGTTTCCCAATCTTCCTTATTATATTGATGGTGATGTTAAATTAA
CACAGTCTATGGCCATCATACGTTATATAGCTGACAAGCACAACATGTTGGGTGGTTGTCCAAAAGAGCG
TGCAGAGATTTCAATGCTTGAAGGAGCGGTTTTGGATATTAGATACGGTGTTTCGAGAATTGCATATAGT
AAAGACTTTGAAACTCTCAAAGTTGATTTTCTTAGCAAGCTACCTGAAATGCTGAAAATGTTCGAAGATC
GTTTATGTCATAAAACATATTTAAATGGTGATCATGTAACCCATCCTGACTTCATGTTGTATGACGCTCT
TGATGTTGTTTTATACATGGACCCAATGTGCCTGGATGCGTTCCCAAAATTAGTTTGTTTTAAAAAACGT
ATTGAAGCTATCCCACAAATTGATAAGTACTTGAAATCCAGCAAGTATATAGCATGGCCTTTGCAGGGCT
GGCAAGCCACGTTTGGTGGTGGCGACCATCCTCCAAAATCGGATCTGGAAGTTCTGTTCCAGGGGCCCCT
GTCCAGCGGTCTGGTTCCGCGTGGTTCCGGTACCGCGGCCCAGCCGGCCATTATTGTTGTGGCACTGTAT
GACTATGAAGCAATCCATCACGAAGACCTGTCGTTTCAAAAAGGCGATCAAATGGTTGTTCTGGAAGAAA
GCGGCGAATGGTGGAAAGCGCGTTCTCTGGCCACCCGCAAAGAAGGTTATATTCCGAGTAACTACGTGGC
GCGTGTTGATGCGGCCGCATA
[142 nt withheld, positions 2542-2683]
C
[98 nt withheld, positions 2685-2782]
AGTTTGTACTGGTGACGAAACTCAGTGTCTAGCTAGAGTGGC
[149 nt withheld, positions 2825-2973]
T
[41 nt withheld, positions 2975-3015]
T
[62 nt withheld, positions 3017-3078]
A
[35 nt withheld, positions 3080-3114]
CCTCCCTCAATCGGTTGAATGTCGCCCTTTTGTCTTTGGCGCTGGTAAACCATATGAA
[86 nt withheld, positions 3173-3258]
T
[54 nt withheld, positions 3260-3313]
CTAGCGCCGCCCTATACCTTGTCTGCCTCCCCGCGTTGCGTCGCGGTGCATGGAGCCGGGCCACCTCGAC
CTGAATGGAAGCCGGCGGCACCTCGCTAACGGATTCACCACTCCAAGAATTGGAGCCAATCAATTCTTGC
GGAGAACTGTGAATGCGCAAACCAACCCTTGGCAGAACATATCCATCGCGTCCGCCATCTCCAGCAGCCG
CACGCGGCGCATCTCGGGCAGCGTTGGGTCCTGGCCACGGGTGCGCATGATCGTGCTCCTGTCGTTGAGG
ACCCGGCTAGGCTGGCGGGGTTGCCTTACTGGTTAGCAGAATGAATCACCGATACGCGAGCGAACGTGAA
GCGACTGCTGCTGCAAAACGTCTGCGACCTGAGCAACAACATGAATGGTCTTCGGTTTCCGTGTTTCGTA
AAGTCTGGAAACGCGGAAGTCAGCGCCCTGCACCATTATGTTCCGGATCTGCATCGCAGGATGCTGCTGG
CTACCCTGTGGAACACCTACATCTGTATTAACGAAGCGCTGGCATTGACCCTGAGTGATTTTTCTCTGGT
CCCGCCGCATCCATACCGCCAGTTGTTTACCCTCACAACGTTCCAGTAACCGGGCATGTTCATCATCAGT
AACCCGTATCGTGAGCATCCTCTCTCGTTTCATCGGTATCATTACCCCCATGAACAGAAATCCCCCTTAC
ACGGAGGCATCAGTGACCAAACAGGAAAAAACCGCCCTTAACATGGCCCGCTTTATCAGAAGCCAGACAT
TAACGCTTCTGGAGAAACTCAACGAGCTGGACGCGGATGAACAGGCAGACATCTGTGAATCGCTTCACGA
CCACGCTGATGAGCTTTACCGCAGGATCCGCGAAATTGTAAGCGTTAATATTTTGTTAAAATTCGCGTTA
AATTTTTGTTAAATCAGCTCATTTTTTAACCAATAGGCCGAAATCGGCAAAATCCCTTATAAATCAAAAG
AATAGACCGAGATAGGGT
[37 nt withheld, positions 4312-4348]
AAAGAACGTGGACTCCAACGTCAAAGG
[49 nt withheld, positions 4376-4424]
T
[91 nt withheld, positions 4426-4516]
G
[124 nt withheld, positions 4518-4641]
CGCGGATCCTGCCTCGCGCGTTTCGGTGATGACGGTGAAAACCTCTGACACATGCAGCTCCCGGAGACGG
TCACAGCTTGTCTGTAAGCGGATGCCGGGAGCAGACAAGCCCGTCAGGGCGCGTCAGCGGGTGTTGGCGG
GTGTCGGGGCGCAGCCATGACCCAGTCACGTAGCGATAGCGGAGTGTATACTGGCTTAACTATGCGGCAT
CAGAGCAGATTGTACTGAGAGTGCACCATATGCGGTGTGAAATACCGCACAGATGCGTAAGGAGAAAATA
CCGCATCAGGCGCTCTTCCGCTTCCTCGCTCACTGACTCGCTGCGCTCGGTCGTTCGGCTGCGGCGAGCG
GTATCAGCTCACTCAAAGGCGGTAATACGGTTATCCACAGAATCAGGGGATAACGCAGGAAAGAACATGT
GAGCAAAAGGCCAGCAAAAGGCCAGGAACCGTAAAAAGGCCGCGTTGCTGGCGTTTTTCCATAGGCTCCG
CCCCCCTGACGAGCATCACAAAAATCGACGCTCAAGTCAGAGGTGGCGAAACCCGACAGGACTATAAAGA
TACCAGGGTTTCCCCCTGGAAGCTCCCTCGTGCGCTCTCCTGTTCCGACCCTGCCGCTTACCGGATACCT
GTCCGCCTTTCTCCCTTCGGGAAGCGTGGCGCTTTCTCATAGCTCACGCTGTAGGTATCTCAGTTCGGTG
TAGGTCGTTCGCTCCAAGCTGGGCTGTGTGCACGAACCCCCCGTTCAGCCCGACCGCTGCGCCTTATCCG
GTAACTATCGTCTTGAGTCCAACCCGGTAAGACACGACTTATCGCCACTGGCAGCAGCCACTGGTAACAG
GATTAGCAGAGCGAGGTATGTAGGCGGTGCTACAGAGTTCTTGAAGTGGTGGCCTAACTACGGCTACACT
AGAAGGACAGTATTTGGTATCTGCGCTCTGCTGAAGCCAGTTACCTTCGGAAAAAGAGTTGGTAGCTCTT
GATCCGGCAAACAAACCACCGCTGGTAGCGGTGGTTTTTTTGTTTGCAAGCAGCAGATTACGCGCAGAAA
AAAAGGATCTCAAGAAGATCCTTTGATCTTTTCTACGGGGTCTGACGCTCAGTGGAACGAAAACTCACGT
TAAGGGATTTTGGTCATGAGATTATCAAAAAGGATCTTCACCTAGATCCTTTTAAATTAAAAATGAAGTT
TTAAATCAATCTAAAGTATATATGAGTAAACTTGGTCTGACAGTTACCAATGCTTAATCAGTGAGGCACC
TATCTCAGCGATCTGTCTATTTCGTTCATCCATAGTTGCCTGACTCCCCGTCGTGTAGATAACTACGATA
CGGGAGGGCTTACCATCTGGCCCCAGTGCTGCAATGATACCGCGAGACCCACGCTCACCGGCTCCAGATT
TATCAGCAATAAACCAGCCAGCCGGAAGGGCCGAGCGCAGAAGTGGTCCTGCAACTTTATCCGCCTCCAT
CCAGTCTATTAATTGTTGCCGGGAAGCTAGAGTAAGTAGTTCGCCAGTTAATAGTTTGCGCAACGTTGTT
GCCATTGCTGCAGGCATCGTGGTGTCACGCTCGTCGTTTGGTATGGCTTCATTCAGCTCCGGTTCCCAAC
GATCAAGGCGAGTTACATGATCCCCCATGTTGTGCAAAAAAGCGGTTAGCTCCTTCGGTCCTCCGATCGT
TGTCAGAAGTAAGTTGGCCGCAGTGTTATCACTCATGGTTATGGCAGCACTGCATAATTCTCTTACTGTC
ATGCCATCCGTAAGATGCTTTTCTGTGACTGGTGAGTACTCAACCAAGTCATTCTGAGAATAGTGTATGC
GGCGACCGAGTTGCTCTTGCCCGGCGTCAACACGGGATAATACCGCGCCACATAGCAGAACTTTAAAAGT
GCTCATCATTGGAAAACGTTCTTCGGGGCGAAAACTCTCAAGGATCTTACCGCTGTTGAGATCCAGTTCG
ATGTAACCCACTCGTGCACCCAACTGATCTTCAGCATCTTTTACTTTCACCAGCGTTTCTGGGTGAGCAA
AAACAGGAAGGCAAAATGCCGCAAAAAAGGGAATAAGGGCGACACGGAAATGTTGAATACTCATACTCTT
CCTTTTTCAATATTATTGAAGCATTTATCAGGGTTATTGTCTCATGAGCGGATACATATTTGAATGTATT
TAGAAAAATAAACAAATAGGGGTTCCGCGCACATTTCCCCGAAAAGTGCCACCTGACGTCTAAGAAACCA
TTATTATCATGACATT
Features (pLannotate 1.2.2; 21 found; start..end, strand, type, name):
     52..129     +  promoter       lacIq promoter: lacI (mutant); In the lacIq allele, a single base change in the promoter boosts expression of the lacI gene about 10-fold.
    130..1212    +  CDS            lacI: lac repressor; lacI; The lac repressor binds to the lac operator to inhibit transcription in E. coli. This inhibition can be relieved by adding lactose or isopropyl-β-D-thiogalactopyranoside (IPTG).
   1225..1246    +  protein_bind   CAP binding site: CAP binding activates transcription in the presence of cAMP. E. coli catabolite activator protein
   1265..1282    +  promoter       tet promoter (fragment): E. coli promoter for tetracycline efflux protein gene
   1455..1483    +  promoter       tac promoter: strong E. coli promoter; hybrid between the trp and lac UV5 promoters
   1491..1507    +  protein_bind   lac operator: The lac repressor binds to the lac operator to inhibit transcription in E. coli. This inhibition can be relieved by adding lactose or isopropyl-β-D-thiogalactopyranoside (IPTG). lac repressor encoded by lacI
   1592..1609    +  CDS            6xHis: 6xHis affinity tag
   1625..2278    +  CDS            GST26_SCHJA: Experimental evidence at protein level: Swiss-Prot protein existence level 1. GST isoenzymes appear to play a central role in the parasite detoxification system. Other functions are also suspected including a role in increasing the solubility of haematin in the parasite gut. From Schistosoma japonicum (Blood fluke).
   2303..2533    +  CDS            Hck (fragment): HCK_RAT - Experimental evidence at protein level: Swiss-Prot protein existence level 1. Non-receptor tyrosine-protein kinase found in hematopoietic cells that transmits signals from cell surface receptors and plays an important role in the regulation of innate immune responses, including neutrophil, monocyte, macrophage and mast cell functions, phagocytosis, cell survival and proliferation, cell adhesion and migration. Acts downstream of receptors that bind the Fc region of immunoglobulins, such as FCGR1A and FCGR2A, but also CSF3R, PLAUR, the receptors for IFNG, IL2, IL6 and IL8, and integrin
   2546..2593    +  terminator     fd terminator (sequence withheld): central terminator from bacteriophage fd (Otsuka and Kunisawa, 1982)
   2598..2810    +  CDS            M13 gene III (fragment) (sequence partly withheld): pIII; III; minor coat protein
   2825..3295    +  CDS            M13 gene III (fragment) (sequence partly withheld): pIII; III; minor coat protein
   3317..3387    +  CDS            TcR (fragment): tetracycline efflux protein; tet; confers resistance to tetracycline
   3629..4009    -  CDS            YPB1_ECOLX: Protein predicted: Swiss-Prot protein existence level 4. From Escherichia coli.
   4026..4177    +  CDS            rop (fragment): Rop protein, which maintains plasmids at low copy number; rop
   4213..4641    -  rep_origin     f1 ori (sequence partly withheld): f1 bacteriophage origin of replication; arrow indicates direction of (+) strand synthesis
   4650..4689    +  CDS            rop (fragment): Rop protein, which maintains plasmids at low copy number; rop
   4791..4931    +  misc_feature   bom: basis of mobility region from pBR322
   5117..5704    -  rep_origin     ori: high-copy-number ColE1/pMB1/pBR322/pUC origin of replication
   5875..6735    -  CDS            AmpR: β-lactamase; bla; confers resistance to ampicillin, carbenicillin, and related antibiotics
   6736..6840    -  promoter       AmpR promoter: bla
