[The description below was written by a language model from this plasmid's Addgene catalogue record and pLannotate feature annotations shown in this document.]
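Description:
pHH0103_HCK-1/1 is a bacterial expression plasmid built on the pHH0103 backbone for producing and purifying a human SH3 domain from the tyrosine kinase HCK in E. coli. It is one of a set of SH3 domain constructs, and the "1/1" label presumably marks this as the only SH3 domain in HCK, though the record does not define it. The 6.9 kb plasmid carries a ColE1/pBR322-type origin with the bom region and is selected with ampicillin through the bla gene and its native promoter. The catalogue lists it as low copy. The rop gene appears only as two fragments flanking an inserted f1 phage origin, so it is likely disrupted.

Expression is driven by the tac promoter with a downstream lac operator. A plasmid-borne lacI gene under the lacIq promoter supplies high levels of repressor, so transcription stays off until IPTG is added. The open reading frame begins with a 6xHis tag, followed by Schistosoma japonicum glutathione S-transferase and then the HCK segment, giving a His-GST-SH3 fusion that can be purified by either affinity handle. The insert is recorded as 192 bp of human sequence cloned between SfiI and NotI sites. The annotation tool matched it to the rat Hck orthologue over a slightly longer span, which probably reflects database homology rather than species of origin.

The fd terminator follows the insert, and after it come fragments of M13 gene III and of the tetracycline resistance gene. These, with the f1 origin, suggest that the backbone derives from a phagemid display vector. They lie beyond the terminator and appear to be vestigial here.
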