Addgene plasmid #91273: pHH0103_HCK-1/1
Purpose: Protein expression and purification of human SH3 domain construct HCK-1/1
Depositing lab: Sachdev Sidhu. Depositing organization: University of Toronto. Publication: Comprehensive Analysis of the Human SH3 Domain Family Reveals a Wide Variety of Non-canonical Specificities. Teyra J, Huang H, Jain S, Guan X, Dong A, Liu Y, Tempel W, Min J, Tong Y, Kim PM, Bader GD, Sidhu SS. Structure. 2017 Oct 3;25(10):1598-1610.e3. doi: 10.1016/j.str.2017.07.017. Epub 2017 Sep 7. PubMed 28890361.
Backbone
  Vector backbone: pHH0103
  Vector type: Bacterial Expression
Growth in bacteria
  Bacterial resistance: Ampicillin, 100 μg/mL
  Growth temperature: 37°C
  Growth strain: DH5alpha
  Copy number: Low Copy
Gene/Insert
  Gene/Insert name: HCK-1/1
  Species: H. sapiens (human)
  Insert size (bp): 192
  Entrez Gene: HCK (a.k.a. AIPCV, JTK9, p59Hck, p61Hck)
  Cloning method: Restriction Enzyme; 5′ cloning site Sfi1 (unknown if destroyed); 3′ cloning site Not1 (unknown if destroyed)
Terms and licenses: Academic/Nonprofit Terms; Industry Terms: Not Available to Industry
How to cite: pHH0103_HCK-1/1 was a gift from Sachdev Sidhu (Addgene plasmid # 91273 ; http://n2t.net/addgene:91273 ; RRID:Addgene_91273)
