>Addgene plasmid #91273 | pHH0103_HCK-1/1 | depositor partial sequence | sequence record 175761 | insert sequence
GGCCCAGCCGGCCATTATTGTTGTGGCACTGTATGACTATGAAGCAATCCATCACGAAGACCTGTCGTTT
CAAAAAGGCGATCAAATGGTTGTTCTGGAAGAAAGCGGCGAATGGTGGAAAGCGCGTTCTCTGGCCACCC
GCAAAGAAGGTTATATTCCGAGTAACTACGTGGCGCGTGTTGATGCGGCCGC
